>Addgene plasmid #1692 | cdk5 T33/pcmv | addgene partial sequence | sequence record 16552 | CMV-F 5'-CGCAAATGGGCGGTAGGCGTG-3'
AGCTCGTTTAGTGAACCGTCAGATCGCCTGGAGACGCCATCCACGCTGTTTTGACCTCCATAGAAGACAC
CGGGACCGATCCAGCCTCCGGTCGACCGATCCTGAGAACTTCAGGGTGAGTTTGGGGACCCTTGATTGTT
CTTTCTTTTTCGCTATTGTAAAATTCATGTTATATGGAGGGGGCAAAGTTTTCAGGGTGTTGTTTAGAAT
GGGAAGATGTCCCTTGTATCACCATGGACCCTCATGATAATTTTGTTTCTTTCACTTTCTACTCTGTTGA
CAACCATTGTCTCCTCTTATTTTCTTTTCATTTTCTGTAACTTTTTCGTTAAACTTTAGCTTGCATTTGT
AACGAATTTTTAAATTCACTTTTGTTTATTTGTCAGATTGTAAGTACTTTCTCTAATCACTTTTTTTTCA
AGGCAATCAGGGTATATTATATTGTACTTCAGCACAGTTTTAGAGAACAATTGTTATAATTAAATGATAA
GGTAGAATATTTCTGCATATAAATTCTGGCTGGCGTGGAAATATTCTTATTGGTAGAAACAACTACACCC
TGGTCATCATCCTGCCTTTCTCTTTATGGTTACAATGATATACACTGTTTGAGATGAGGATAAAATACTC
TGAGTCCAAACCGGGCCCCTCTGCTAACCATGTTCATGCCTTCTTCTCTTTCCTACAGCTCCTGGGCAAC
GTGCTGGTTGTTGTGCTGTCTCATCATTTTGGCAAAGAATTCCTCGACGGATCCATGCAGAAATACGAGA
AACTGGAAAAGATTGGGGAAGGCACCTACGGAAC
