>Addgene plasmid #1692 | cdk5 T33/pcmv | addgene partial sequence | sequence record 16553 | Bglob-intron-F 5'-ctggtcatcatcctgccttt-3'
GAGTCCAAACCGGGCCCCTCTGCTAACCATGTTCATGCCTTCTTCTCTTTCCTACAGCTCCTGGGCAACG
TGCTGGTTGTTGTGCTGTCTCATCATTTTGGCAAAGAATTCCTCGACGGATCCATGCAGAAATACGAGAA
ACTGGAAAAGATTGGGGAAGGCACCTACGGAACTGTGTTCAAGGCCAAAAACCGGGAGACTCATGAGATC
GTGGCTCTGACACGGGTGAGGCTGGATGACGATGATGAGGGTGTGCCGAGTTCCGCCCTCCGGGAGATCT
GCCTACTCAAGGAGCTGAAGCACAAGAACATCGTCAGGCTTCATGACGTCCTGCACAGCGACAAGAAGCT
GACTTTGGTTTTTGAATTCTGTGACCAGGACCTGAAGAAGTATTTTGACAGTTGCAATGGTGACCTCGAT
CCTGAGATTGTAAAGTCATTCCTCTTCCAGCTACTAAAAGGGCTGGGATTCTGTCATAGCCGCAATGTGC
TACACAGGGACCTGAAGCCCCAGAACCTGCTAATAAACAGGAATGGGGAGCTGAAATTGGCTGATTTTGG
CCTGGCTCGAGCCTTTGGGATTCCCGTCCGCTGTTACTCAGCTGAGGTGGTCACACTGTGGTACCGCCCA
CCGGATGTCCTCTTTGGGGCCAAGCTGTACTCCACGTCCATCGACATGTGGTCAGCCGGCTGCATCTTTG
CAGAGCTGGCCAATGCTGGGCGGCCTCTTTTTCCCGGCAATGATGTCGATGA
