[The description below was written by a language model from this plasmid's Addgene catalogue record.]
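Description:
cdk5 T33/pcmv is a mammalian expression plasmid carrying a mutant form of human cyclin-dependent kinase 5 (CDK5, also known as PSSALRE or LIS7). It is built on a backbone recorded as pcmv, listed at about 6.5 kb without insert. The plasmid is propagated in E. coli as a high-copy construct under ampicillin selection. The record does not explicitly list the promoter, origin of replication, polyadenylation signal or any mammalian selection marker. The backbone name suggests that expression is driven by a cytomegalovirus immediate-early promoter, the usual arrangement for strong constitutive expression in transfected mammalian cells, but no feature table is available to confirm this.

The insert is recorded as roughly 730 bp and was cloned by restriction digestion into a BamHI site. BamHI is retained at both the 5′ and 3′ junctions, so the fragment can be excised with a single enzyme, but the cloning itself was non-directional. No epitope tags or fusion partners are noted. The defining feature is the K33T substitution, which replaces lysine 33 with threonine. This lysine lies in the ATP-binding region conserved across protein kinases, and mutating it is a standard way to abolish catalytic activity. Variants of this kind are commonly used as kinase-dead or dominant-negative controls. The record does not state an intended application. A construct like this would typically be transfected alongside wild-type CDK5 to test whether a cellular effect, for example in neuronal signalling or cytoskeletal regulation, depends on CDK5 kinase activity.
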