Addgene plasmid #1692: cdk5 T33/pcmv
Depositing lab: Li-Huei Tsai. Depositing organization: Harvard Medical School.
Backbone
  Vector backbone: pcmv
  Backbone size w/o insert (bp): 6500
  Vector type: Mammalian Expression
Growth in bacteria
  Bacterial resistance: Ampicillin, 100 μg/mL
  Growth temperature: 37°C
  Growth strain: DH5alpha
  Copy number: High Copy
Gene/Insert
  Gene/Insert name: CDK5 (alt name: cdk5-T33)
  Species: H. sapiens (human)
  Insert size (bp): 730
  Mutation: K33T
  Entrez Gene: CDK5 (a.k.a. LIS7, PSSALRE)
  Cloning method: Restriction Enzyme; 5′ cloning site BamHI (not destroyed); 3′ cloning site BamHI (not destroyed)
  Sequencing primers: 5′ n/a
Terms and licenses: Academic/Nonprofit Terms; Industry Terms: Not Available to Industry
How to cite: cdk5 T33/pcmv was a gift from Li-Huei Tsai (Addgene plasmid # 1692 ; http://n2t.net/addgene:1692 ; RRID:Addgene_1692)
